Addgene plasmid #174119: pHR: pmU6 sgChr13q34 2xMS2 pUbC MCP-mCherry-p2a-Puro
Purpose: Expression of sgRNA targeting Chr13q34 (chr13: 112277011 - 112319170, hg38)
Depositing lab: Stanley Qi. Depositing organization: Stanford University. Publication: Interrogation of the dynamic properties of higher-order heterochromatin using CRISPR-dCas9. Gao Y, Han M, Shang S, Wang H, Qi LS. Mol Cell. 2021 Aug 13. pii: S1097-2765(21)00612-2. doi: 10.1016/j.molcel.2021.07.034. PubMed 34428454.
Backbone
  Vector backbone: pHR
  Vector type: Lentiviral
  Selectable markers: Puromycin
Growth in bacteria
  Bacterial resistance: Ampicillin, 100 μg/mL
  Growth temperature: 37°C
  Growth strain: NEB Stable
  Copy number: Unknown
Gene/Insert
  Gene/Insert name: sgChr13q34 2xMS2 and MCP-mCherry-p2a-Puro
  gRNA/shRNA sequence: ACCATTCCTTC
  Promoter: mU6 and UbC
  Cloning method: Unknown
  Sequencing primers: 5′ cagcacaaaaggaaactcacc
Terms and licenses: Academic/Nonprofit Terms; Industry Terms: Not Available to Industry
How to cite: pHR: pmU6 sgChr13q34 2xMS2 pUbC MCP-mCherry-p2a-Puro was a gift from Stanley Qi (Addgene plasmid # 174119 ; http://n2t.net/addgene:174119 ; RRID:Addgene_174119)
