[The description below was written by a language model from this plasmid's Addgene catalogue record and pLannotate feature annotations shown in this document.]
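Description:
pHR: pmU6 sgChr13q34 2xMS2 pUbC MCP-mCherry-p2a-Puro is a 9,386-nt HIV-1-based lentiviral transfer plasmid built on the pHR backbone. It is propagated in E. coli through a high-copy ColE1/pUC-type origin with ampicillin resistance (AmpR). The viral portion begins with a CMV enhancer/promoter fused to a truncated 5' LTR, which drives genomic RNA production in packaging cells. This is followed by the Ψ packaging signal with a partial gag fragment, the Rev response element for Rev-dependent nuclear export, and the cPPT/CTS. A WPRE, which enhances transcript expression, lies downstream of the payload ahead of a nef fragment and the 3' truncated LTR.

The payload contains two expression units. According to the catalogue entry, a mouse U6 promoter (not annotated in the feature table) drives a Streptococcus pyogenes-type sgRNA targeting a locus at human Chr13q34. The sgRNA scaffold is interrupted by two MS2 stem loops, which is why it appears as fragments in the annotation. A human UbC promoter then expresses the MS2 coat protein (MCP) fused to mCherry, linked by a P2A peptide to puromycin N-acetyltransferase, so transduced mammalian cells can be selected with puromycin. MCP-mCherry binds the MS2 hairpins, so red fluorescence is recruited to wherever the sgRNA is bound. The plasmid does not encode Cas9 or dCas9, which must come from elsewhere. Two same-orientation loxP sites flank the sgRNA and UbC cassettes, which would in principle allow Cre-mediated excision, though the record does not state this as an intended use. The associated publication concerns heterochromatin dynamics studied with CRISPR-dCas9, consistent with use in labelling or recruiting factors to this genomic locus.
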