Features (pLannotate 1.2.2; 27 found; start..end, strand, type, name):
     66..118     -  misc_feature   bom (fragment): basis of mobility region from pBR322
    273..652     +  enhancer       CMV enhancer: human cytomegalovirus immediate early enhancer
    653..852     +  promoter       CMV promoter: human cytomegalovirus (CMV) immediate early promoter
    870..1050    +  LTR            5' LTR (truncated): truncated 5' long terminal repeat (LTR) from HIV-1
   1097..1222    +  misc_feature   HIV-1 Ψ: packaging signal of human immunodeficiency virus type 1
   1206..1544    +  CDS            HIV-1 gag (fragment): gag protein from human immunodeficiency virus 1; gag
   1719..1952    +  misc_feature   RRE: The Rev response element (RRE) of HIV-1 allows for Rev-dependent mRNA export from the nucleus to the cytoplasm.
   2329..2429    +  CDS            Rev (fragment): human immunodeficiency virus 1 (HIV-1) Rev protein; rev; enhances nuclear export of unspliced and incompletely spliced viral mRNAs
   2479..2596    +  misc_feature   cPPT/CTS: central polypurine tract and central termination sequence of HIV-1
   2849..2882    +  protein_bind   loxP: Cre-mediated recombination occurs in the 8-bp core sequence (GCATACAT). Cre recombinase
   2997..3015    +  misc_RNA       MS2 stem loop: stem loop that binds the bacteriophage MS2 coat protein
   3026..3062    +  misc_RNA       gRNA scaffold (fragment): guide RNA scaffold for the Streptococcus pyogenes CRISPR/Cas9 system
   3067..3085    +  misc_RNA       MS2 stem loop: stem loop that binds the bacteriophage MS2 coat protein
   3096..3115    +  misc_RNA       gRNA scaffold (fragment): guide RNA scaffold for the Streptococcus pyogenes CRISPR/Cas9 system
   3193..4404    +  promoter       UbC promoter: human ubiquitin C promoter
   4447..4797    +  CDS            CAPSD_BPMS2 (fragment): Experimental evidence at protein level: Swiss-Prot protein existence level 1. Acts as a translational repressor of viral replicase synthesis late in infection. This latter function is the result of capsid protein interaction with an RNA hairpin which contains the replicase ribosome-binding site. From Escherichia phage MS2 (Bacteriophage MS2).
   4819..5526    +  CDS            mCherry: mCherry is a basic (constitutively fluorescent) red fluorescent protein published in 2004, derived from Discosoma sp.. It is reported to be a very rapidly-maturing monomer with low acid sensitivity.
   5602..6201    +  CDS            PuroR: puromycin N-acetyltransferase; pac from Streptomyces alboniger; confers resistance to puromycin
   6221..6254    +  protein_bind   loxP: Cre-mediated recombination occurs in the 8-bp core sequence (GCATACAT). Cre recombinase
   6287..6310    +  misc_feature   MCS (fragment): pBluescript multiple cloning site
   6310..6898    +  misc_feature   WPRE: woodchuck hepatitis virus posttranscriptional regulatory element
   6899..6918    +  misc_feature   MCS (fragment): pBluescript multiple cloning site
   6920..7420    +  CDS            nef (fragment): NEF_HV1LA - Experimental evidence at protein level: Swiss-Prot protein existence level 1. Extracellular Nef protein targets CD4(+) T-lymphocytes for apoptosis by interacting with CXCR4 surface receptors. From Human immunodeficiency virus type 1 group M subtype B (isolate Lai) (HIV-1).
   7427..7607    +  LTR            5' LTR (truncated): truncated 5' long terminal repeat (LTR) from HIV-1
   7669..8257    -  rep_origin     ori: high-copy-number ColE1/pMB1/pBR322/pUC origin of replication
   8428..9288    -  CDS            AmpR: β-lactamase; bla; confers resistance to ampicillin, carbenicillin, and related antibiotics
   9289..7       -  promoter       AmpR promoter (across the origin): bla
>Addgene plasmid #174119 | pHR: pmU6 sgChr13q34 2xMS2 pUbC MCP-mCherry-p2a-Puro | addgene full sequence | sequence record 343506 | Addgene NGS Result
TTCCGCGCACATTTCCCCGAAAAGTGCCACCTGACGTCGACGGATCGGGAGATCTCCCGATCCCCTATGG
TGCACTCTCAGTACAATCTGCTCTGATGCCGCATAGTTAAGCCAGTATCTGCTCCCTGCTTGTGTGTTGG
AGGTCGCTGAGTAGTGCGCGAGCAAAATTTAAGCTACAACAAGGCAAGGCTTGACCGACAATTGCATGAA
GAATCTGCTTAGGGTTAGGCGTTTTGCGCTGCTTCGCGATGTACGGGCCAGATATACGCGTTGACATTGA
TTATTGACTAGTTATTAATAGTAATCAATTACGGGGTCATTAGTTCATAGCCCATATATGGAGTTCCGCG
TTACATAACTTACGGTAAATGGCCCGCCTGGCTGACCGCCCAACGACCCCCGCCCATTGACGTCAATAAT
GACGTATGTTCCCATAGTAACGCCAATAGGGACTTTCCATTGACGTCAATGGGTGGAGTATTTACGGTAA
ACTGCCCACTTGGCAGTACATCAAGTGTATCATATGCCAAGTACGCCCCCTATTGACGTCAATGACGGTA
AATGGCCCGCCTGGCATTATGCCCAGTACATGACCTTATGGGACTTTCCTACTTGGCAGTACATCTACGT
ATTAGTCATCGCTATTACCATGGTGATGCGGTTTTGGCAGTACATCAATGGGCGTGGATAGCGGTTTGAC
TCACGGGGATTTCCAAGTCTCCACCCCATTGACGTCAATGGGAGTTTGTTTTGGCACCAAAATCAACGGG
ACTTTCCAAAATGTCGTAACAACTCCGCCCCATTGACGCAAATGGGCGGTAGGCGTGTACGGTGGGAGGT
CTATATAAGCAGCGCGTTTTGCCTGTACTGGGTCTCTCTGGTTAGACCAGATCTGAGCCTGGGAGCTCTC
TGGCTAACTAGGGAACCCACTGCTTAAGCCTCAATAAAGCTTGCCTTGAGTGCTTCAAGTAGTGTGTGCC
CGTCTGTTGTGTGACTCTGGTAACTAGAGATCCCTCAGACCCTTTTAGTCAGTGTGGAAAATCTCTAGCA
GTGGCGCCCGAACAGGGACTTGAAAGCGAAAGGGAAACCAGAGGAGCTCTCTCGACGCAGGACTCGGCTT
GCTGAAGCGCGCACGGCAAGAGGCGAGGGGCGGCGACTGGTGAGTACGCCAAAAATTTTGACTAGCGGAG
GCTAGAAGGAGAGAGATGGGTGCGAGAGCGTCAGTATTAAGCGGGGGAGAATTAGATCGCGATGGGAAAA
AATTCGGTTAAGGCCAGGGGGAAAGAAAAAATATAAATTAAAACATATAGTATGGGCAAGCAGGGAGCTA
GAACGATTCGCAGTTAATCCTGGCCTGTTAGAAACATCAGAAGGCTGTAGACAAATACTGGGACAGCTAC
AACCATCCCTTCAGACAGGATCAGAAGAACTTAGATCATTATATAATACAGTAGCAACCCTCTATTGTGT
GCATCAAAGGATAGAGATAAAAGACACCAAGGAAGCTTTAGACAAGATAGAGGAAGAGCAAAACAAAAGT
AAGACCACCGCACAGCAAGCGGCCGGCCGCTGATCTTCAGACCTGGAGGAGGAGATATGAGGGACAATTG
GAGAAGTGAATTATATAAATATAAAGTAGTAAAAATTGAACCATTAGGAGTAGCACCCACCAAGGCAAAG
AGAAGAGTGGTGCAGAGAGAAAAAAGAGCAGTGGGAATAGGAGCTTTGTTCCTTGGGTTCTTGGGAGCAG
CAGGAAGCACTATGGGCGCAGCGTCAATGACGCTGACGGTACAGGCCAGACAATTATTGTCTGGTATAGT
GCAGCAGCAGAACAATTTGCTGAGGGCTATTGAGGCGCAACAGCATCTGTTGCAACTCACAGTCTGGGGC
ATCAAGCAGCTCCAGGCAAGAATCCTGGCTGTGGAAAGATACCTAAAGGATCAACAGCTCCTGGGGATTT
GGGGTTGCTCTGGAAAACTCATTTGCACCACTGCTGTGCCTTGGAATGCTAGTTGGAGTAATAAATCTCT
GGAACAGATTTGGAATCACACGACCTGGATGGAGTGGGACAGAGAAATTAACAATTACACAAGCTTAATA
CACTCCTTAATTGAAGAATCGCAAAACCAGCAAGAAAAGAATGAACAAGAATTATTGGAATTAGATAAAT
GGGCAAGTTTGTGGAATTGGTTTAACATAACAAATTGGCTGTGGTATATAAAATTATTCATAATGATAGT
AGGAGGCTTGGTAGGTTTAAGAATAGTTTTTGCTGTACTTTCTATAGTGAATAGAGTTAGGCAGGGATAT
TCACCATTATCGTTTCAGACCCACCTCCCAACCCCGAGGGGACCCGACAGGCCCGAAGGAATAGAAGAAG
AAGGTGGAGAGAGAGACAGAGACAGATCCATTCGATTAGTGAACGGATCGGCACTGCGTGCGCCAATTCT
GCAGACAAATGGCAGTATTCATCCACAATTTTAAAAGAAAAGGGGGGATTGGGGGGTACAGTGCAGGGGA
AAGAATAGTAGACATAATAGCAACAGACATACAAACTAAAGAATTACAAAAACAAATTACAAAAATTCAA
AATTTTCGGGTTTATTACAGGGACAGCAGAGATCCAGTTTGGTTAGTACCGGGCCCGCTCTAGAGATCCG
ACGCGCCATCTCTAGGCCCGCGCCGGCCCCCTCGCACGGACTTGTGGGAGAAGCTCGGCTACTCCCCTGC
CCCGGTTAATTTGCATATAATATTTCCTAGTAACTATAGAGGCTTAATGTGCGATAAAAGACAGATAATC
TGTTCTTTTTAATACTAGCTACATTTTACATGATAGGCTTGGATTTCTATAACTTCGTATAGCATACATT
ATACGAAGTTATAAACAGCACAAAAGGAAACTCACCCTAACTGTAAAGTAATTGTGTGTTTTGAGACTAT
AAGTATCCCTTGGAGAACCACCTTGTTGACCATTCCTTCGTTTTAGAGCTAGGCCAACATGAGGATCACC
CATGTCTGCAGGGCCTAGCAAGTTAAAATAAGGCTAGTCCGTTATCAACTTGGCCAACATGAGGATCACC
CATGTCTGCAGGGCCAAGTGGCACCGAGTCGGTGCTTTTTTCTCGAGTACTAGGATCCATTAGGCGGCCG
CGTGGATAACCGTATTACCGCCATGCATTCGGCTCCAGATCTGGCCTCCGCGCCGGGTTTTGGCGCCTCC
CGCGGGCGCCCCCCTCCTCACGGCGAGCGCTGCCACGTCAGACGAAGGGCGCAGCGAGCGTCCTGATCCT
TCCGCCCGGACGCTCAGGACAGCGGCCCGCTGCTCATAAGACTCGGCCTTAGAACCCCAGTATCAGCAGA
AGGACATTTTAGGACGGGACTTGGGTGACTCTAGGGCACTGGTTTTCTTTCCAGAGAGCGGAACAGGCGA
GGAAAAGTAGTCCCTTCTCGGCGATTCTGCGGAGGGATCTCCGTGGGGCGGTGAACGCCGATGATTATAT
AAGGACGCGCCGGGTGTGGCACAGCTAGTTCCGTCGCAGCCGGGATTTGGGTCGCGGTTCTTGTTTGTGG
ATCGCTGTGATCGTCACTTGGTGAGTAGCGGGCTGCTGGGCTGGCCGGGGCTTTCGTGGCCGCCGGGCCG
CTCGGTGGGACGGAAGCGTGTGGAGAGACCGCCAAGGGCTGTAGTCTGGGTCCGCGAGCAAGGTTGCCCT
GAACTGGGGGTTGGGGGGAGCGCAGCAAAATGGCGGCTGTTCCCGAGTCTTGAATGGAAGACGCTTGTGA
GGCGGGCTGTGAGGTCGTTGAAACAAGGTGGGGGGCATGGTGGGCGGCAAGAACCCAAGGTCTTGAGGCC
TTCGCTAATGCGGGAAAGCTCTTATTCGGGTGAGATGGGCTGGGGCACCATCTGGGGACCCTGACGTGAA
GTTTGTCACTGACTGGAGAACTCGGTTTGTCGTCTGTTGCGGGGGCGGCAGTTATGGCGGTGCCGTTGGG
CAGTGCACCCGTACCTTTGGGAGCGCGCGCCCTCGTCGTGTCGTGACGTCACCCGTTCTGTTGGCTTATA
ATGCAGGGTGGGGCCACCTGCCGGTAGGTGTGCGGTAGGCTTTTCTCCGTCGCAGGACGCAGGGTTCGGG
CCTAGGGTAGGCTCTCCTGAATCGACAGGCGCCGGACCTCTGGTGAGGGGAGGGATAAGTGAGGCGTCAG
TTTCTTTGGTCGGTTTTATGTACCTATCTTCTTAAGTAGCTGAAGCTCCGGTTTTGAACTATGCGCTCGG
GGTTGGCGAGTGTGTTTTGTGAAGTTTTTTAGGCACCTTTTGAAATGTAATCATTTGGGTCAATATGTAA
TTTTCAGTGTTAGACTAGTAAATTGTCCGCTAAATTCTGGCCGTTTTTGGCTTTTTTGTTAGACGCTAGC
GCCACCATGCCCAAAAAGAAAAGAAAAGTGGGTAGTATGGCTTCTAACTTTACTCAGTTCGTTCTCGTCG
ACAATGGCGGAACTGGCGACGTGACTGTCGCCCCAAGCAACTTCGCTAACGGGATCGCTGAATGGATCAG
CTCTAACTCGCGTTCACAGGCTTACAAAGTAACCTGTAGCGTTCGTCAGAGCTCTGCGCAGAATCGCAAA
TACACCATCAAAGTCGAGGTGCCTAAAGGCGCCTGGCGTTCGTACTTAAATATGGAACTAACCATTCCAA
TTTTCGCCACGAATTCCGACTGCGAGCTTATTGTTAAGGCAATGCAAGGTCTCCTAAAAGATGGAAACCC
GATTCCCTCAGCAATCGCAGCAAACTCCGGCATCTACGGCGGAGGTTCCGGGCCCGGGATGGTGAGCAAG
GGCGAGGAGGATAACATGGCCATCATCAAGGAGTTCATGCGCTTCAAGGTGCACATGGAGGGCTCCGTGA
ACGGCCACGAGTTCGAGATCGAGGGCGAGGGCGAGGGCCGCCCCTACGAGGGCACCCAGACCGCCAAGCT
GAAGGTGACCAAGGGTGGCCCCCTGCCCTTCGCCTGGGACATCCTGTCCCCTCAGTTCATGTACGGCTCC
AAGGCCTACGTGAAGCACCCCGCCGACATCCCCGACTACTTGAAGCTGTCCTTCCCCGAGGGCTTCAAGT
GGGAGCGCGTGATGAACTTCGAGGACGGCGGCGTGGTGACCGTGACCCAGGACTCCTCCCTGCAGGACGG
CGAGTTCATCTACAAGGTGAAGCTGCGCGGCACCAACTTCCCCTCCGACGGCCCCGTAATGCAGAAGAAG
ACCATGGGCTGGGAGGCCTCCTCCGAGCGGATGTACCCCGAGGACGGCGCCCTGAAGGGCGAGATCAAGC
AGAGGCTGAAGCTGAAGGACGGCGGCCACTACGACGCTGAGGTCAAGACCACCTACAAGGCCAAGAAGCC
CGTGCAGCTGCCCGGCGCCTACAACGTCAACATCAAGTTGGACATCACCTCCCACAACGAGGACTACACC
ATCGTGGAACAGTACGAACGCGCCGAGGGCCGCCACTCCACCGGCGGCATGGACGAGCTGTACAAGACCG
GTGGAAGCGGAGCTACTAACTTCAGCCTGCTGAAGCAGGCTGGAGACGTGGAGGAGAACCCTGGACCTAC
CATGACCGAGTACAAGCCCACGGTGCGCCTCGCCACCCGCGACGACGTCCCCAGGGCCGTACGCACCCTC
GCCGCCGCGTTCGCCGACTACCCCGCCACGCGCCACACCGTCGATCCGGACCGCCACATCGAGCGGGTCA
CCGAGCTGCAAGAACTCTTCCTCACGCGCGTCGGGCTCGACATCGGCAAGGTGTGGGTCGCGGACGACGG
CGCCGCGGTGGCGGTCTGGACCACGCCGGAGAGCGTCGAAGCGGGGGCGGTGTTCGCCGAGATCGGCCCG
CGCATGGCCGAGTTGAGCGGTTCCCGGCTGGCCGCGCAGCAACAGATGGAAGGCCTCCTGGCGCCGCACC
GGCCCAAGGAGCCCGCGTGGTTCCTGGCCACCGTCGGCGTCTCGCCCGACCACCAGGGCAAGGGTCTGGG
CAGCGCCGTCGTGCTCCCCGGAGTGGAGGCGGCCGAGCGCGCCGGGGTGCCCGCCTTCCTGGAGACCTCC
GCGCCCCGCAACCTCCCCTTCTACGAGCGGCTCGGCTTCACCGTCACCGCCGACGTCGAGGTGCCCGAAG
GACCGCGCACCTGGTGCATGACCCGCAAGCCCGGTGCCTGAGAATTCGTCGAGGGACCTAATAACTTCGT
ATAGCATACATTATACGAAGTTATACATGTTTAAGGGTTCCGGTTCCACTAGGTACAATTCGATATCAAG
CTTATCGATAATCAACCTCTGGATTACAAAATTTGTGAAAGATTGACTGGTATTCTTAACTATGTTGCTC
CTTTTACGCTATGTGGATACGCTGCTTTAATGCCTTTGTATCATGCTATTGCTTCCCGTATGGCTTTCAT
TTTCTCCTCCTTGTATAAATCCTGGTTGCTGTCTCTTTATGAGGAGTTGTGGCCCGTTGTCAGGCAACGT
GGCGTGGTGTGCACTGTGTTTGCTGACGCAACCCCCACTGGTTGGGGCATTGCCACCACCTGTCAGCTCC
TTTCCGGGACTTTCGCTTTCCCCCTCCCTATTGCCACGGCGGAACTCATCGCCGCCTGCCTTGCCCGCTG
CTGGACAGGGGCTCGGCTGTTGGGCACTGACAATTCCGTGGTGTTGTCGGGGAAATCATCGTCCTTTCCT
TGGCTGCTCGCCTGTGTTGCCACCTGGATTCTGCGCGGGACGTCCTTCTGCTACGTCCCTTCGGCCCTCA
ATCCAGCGGACCTTCCTTCCCGCGGCCTGCTGCCGGCTCTGCGGCCTCTTCCGCGTCTTCGCCTTCGCCC
TCAGACGAGTCGGATCTCCCTTTGGGCCGCCTCCCCGCATCGATACCGTCGACCTCGATCGAGACCTAGA
AAAACATGGAGCAATCACAAGTAGCAATACAGCAGCTACCAATGCTGATTGTGCCTGGCTAGAAGCACAA
GAGGAGGAGGAGGTGGGTTTTCCAGTCACACCTCAGGTACCTTTAAGACCAATGACTTACAAGGCAGCTG
TAGATCTTAGCCACTTTTTAAAAGAAAAGGGGGGACTGGAAGGGCTAATTCACTCCCAACGAAGACAAGA
TATCCTTGATCTGTGGATCTACCACACACAAGGCTACTTCCCTGATTGGCAGAACTACACACCAGGGCCA
GGGATCAGATATCCACTGACCTTTGGATGGTGCTACAAGCTAGTACCAGTTGAGCAAGAGAAGGTAGAAG
AAGCCAATGAAGGAGAGAACACCCGCTTGTTACACCCTGTGAGCCTGCATGGGATGGATGACCCGGAGAG
AGAAGTATTAGAGTGGAGGTTTGACAGCCGCCTAGCATTTCATCACATGGCCCGAGAGCTGCATCCGGAC
TGTACTGGGTCTCTCTGGTTAGACCAGATCTGAGCCTGGGAGCTCTCTGGCTAACTAGGGAACCCACTGC
TTAAGCCTCAATAAAGCTTGCCTTGAGTGCTTCAAGTAGTGTGTGCCCGTCTGTTGTGTGACTCTGGTAA
CTAGAGATCCCTCAGACCCTTTTAGTCAGTGTGGAAAATCTCTAGCAGCATGTGAGCAAAAGGCCAGCAA
AAGGCCAGGAACCGTAAAAAGGCCGCGTTGCTGGCGTTTTTCCATAGGCTCCGCCCCCCTGACGAGCATC
ACAAAAATCGACGCTCAAGTCAGAGGTGGCGAAACCCGACAGGACTATAAAGATACCAGGCGTTTCCCCC
TGGAAGCTCCCTCGTGCGCTCTCCTGTTCCGACCCTGCCGCTTACCGGATACCTGTCCGCCTTTCTCCCT
TCGGGAAGCGTGGCGCTTTCTCATAGCTCACGCTGTAGGTATCTCAGTTCGGTGTAGGTCGTTCGCTCCA
AGCTGGGCTGTGTGCACGAACCCCCCGTTCAGCCCGACCGCTGCGCCTTATCCGGTAACTATCGTCTTGA
GTCCAACCCGGTAAGACACGACTTATCGCCACTGGCAGCAGCCACTGGTAACAGGATTAGCAGAGCGAGG
TATGTAGGCGGTGCTACAGAGTTCTTGAAGTGGTGGCCTAACTACGGCTACACTAGAAGAACAGTATTTG
GTATCTGCGCTCTGCTGAAGCCAGTTACCTTCGGAAAAAGAGTTGGTAGCTCTTGATCCGGCAAACAAAC
CACCGCTGGTAGCGGTGGTTTTTTTGTTTGCAAGCAGCAGATTACGCGCAGAAAAAAAGGATCTCAAGAA
GATCCTTTGATCTTTTCTACGGGGTCTGACGCTCAGTGGAACGAAAACTCACGTTAAGGGATTTTGGTCA
TGAGATTATCAAAAAGGATCTTCACCTAGATCCTTTTAAATTAAAAATGAAGTTTTAAATCAATCTAAAG
TATATATGAGTAAACTTGGTCTGACAGTTACCAATGCTTAATCAGTGAGGCACCTATCTCAGCGATCTGT
CTATTTCGTTCATCCATAGTTGCCTGACTCCCCGTCGTGTAGATAACTACGATACGGGAGGGCTTACCAT
CTGGCCCCAGTGCTGCAATGATACCGCGAGACCCACGCTCACCGGCTCCAGATTTATCAGCAATAAACCA
GCCAGCCGGAAGGGCCGAGCGCAGAAGTGGTCCTGCAACTTTATCCGCCTCCATCCAGTCTATTAATTGT
TGCCGGGAAGCTAGAGTAAGTAGTTCGCCAGTTAATAGTTTGCGCAACGTTGTTGCCATTGCTACAGGCA
TCGTGGTGTCACGCTCGTCGTTTGGTATGGCTTCATTCAGCTCCGGTTCCCAACGATCAAGGCGAGTTAC
ATGATCCCCCATGTTGTGCAAAAAAGCGGTTAGCTCCTTCGGTCCTCCGATCGTTGTCAGAAGTAAGTTG
GCCGCAGTGTTATCACTCATGGTTATGGCAGCACTGCATAATTCTCTTACTGTCATGCCATCCGTAAGAT
GCTTTTCTGTGACTGGTGAGTACTCAACCAAGTCATTCTGAGAATAGTGTATGCGGCGACCGAGTTGCTC
TTGCCCGGCGTCAATACGGGATAATACCGCGCCACATAGCAGAACTTTAAAAGTGCTCATCATTGGAAAA
CGTTCTTCGGGGCGAAAACTCTCAAGGATCTTACCGCTGTTGAGATCCAGTTCGATGTAACCCACTCGTG
CACCCAACTGATCTTCAGCATCTTTTACTTTCACCAGCGTTTCTGGGTGAGCAAAAACAGGAAGGCAAAA
TGCCGCAAAAAAGGGAATAAGGGCGACACGGAAATGTTGAATACTCATACTCTTCCTTTTTCAATATTAT
TGAAGCATTTATCAGGGTTATTGTCTCATGAGCGGATACATATTTGAATGTATTTAGAAAAATAAACAAA
TAGGGG
